Addgene plasmid #251175: TV_EMP1-ires-mNeon-nls-p2a-icasp9-wpre_pgk-puro
Purpose: Targeting vector for C-terminal knockin at EMP1 locus to enable reporting of expression by mNeonGreen and depletion of positive cells with iCasp9
Depositing lab: Hugo Snippert. Depositing organization: University Medical Centre Utrecht.
Backbone
  Vector backbone: Minimalistic Amp + ColE1 backbone
  Backbone size w/o insert (bp): 1969
  Vector type: CRISPR
  Selectable markers: Puromycin
Growth in bacteria
  Bacterial resistance: Ampicillin, 100 μg/mL
  Growth temperature: 37°C
  Growth strain: DH5alpha
  Copy number: Low Copy
Gene/Insert
  Gene/Insert name: ires-mNeon-nls-p2a-icasp9-wpre_pgk-puro flanked by homology arms for C-terminal targeting of human EMP1
  Species: H. sapiens (human)
  Insert size (bp): 6103
  Tag / fusion protein: ires-mNeon-nls-p2a-icasp9 (C terminal on insert)
  Cloning method: Gibson Cloning
Terms and licenses: Academic/Nonprofit Terms; Industry Terms: Not Available to Industry
Depositor comments: Puromycin selection cassette is flanked by LoxP sites for later removal.
How to cite: TV_EMP1-ires-mNeon-nls-p2a-icasp9-wpre_pgk-puro was a gift from Hugo Snippert (Addgene plasmid # 251175 ; http://n2t.net/addgene:251175 ; RRID:Addgene_251175)
