[The description below was written by a language model from this plasmid's Addgene catalogue record and pLannotate feature annotations shown in this document.]
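Description:
TV_EMP1-ires-mNeon-nls-p2a-icasp9-wpre_pgk-puro is a homology-directed repair donor (targeting vector) for CRISPR-assisted knock-in at the 3′ end of the human EMP1 coding region. It sits on a minimal bacterial backbone that carries only a ColE1-type origin and an ampicillin resistance gene. The catalogue lists it as low copy, although the annotation software labels the origin as a high-copy ColE1/pUC type. The record gives no guide RNA or nuclease component, so these would have to be supplied separately.

The roughly 6.1 kb insert is flanked by EMP1 homology arms, and the annotated EMP1 coding fragment marks the end of the 5′ arm. Downstream of it, an EMCV IRES drives translation of a second open reading frame from the endogenous EMP1 transcript. That frame encodes mNeonGreen with a nuclear localisation signal, linked through a P2A self-cleaving peptide to inducible caspase-9. The iCasp9 module appears in the feature table as the FKBP12 F36V dimerisation domain (DmrB) joined to a caspase-9 fragment. A synthetic dimerising ligand can therefore activate the caspase and trigger apoptosis. A WPRE and a bGH polyadenylation signal close this unit. The short hit annotated as hepatitis B surface antigen just after the EMP1 fragment is probably a spurious match.

A selection cassette follows, with a mouse PGK promoter (plus the bacterial EM7 promoter) driving puromycin N-acetyltransferase, alongside an SV40 poly(A) signal annotated in reverse orientation. Two loxP sites flank this cassette so that Cre can excise it once edited clones have been selected. In correctly targeted cells, nuclear green fluorescence reports EMP1 expression, and EMP1-positive cells can be selectively depleted through iCasp9.
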