Features (pLannotate 1.2.2; 20 found; start..end, strand, type, name):
    815..919     -  promoter       AmpR promoter: bla
    946..990     +  misc_feature   bom (fragment): basis of mobility region from pBR322
   1313..1465    +  CDS            EMP1 (fragment): EMP1_HUMAN - Also known as B4B, TMP. Experimental evidence at protein level: Swiss-Prot protein existence level 1. From Homo sapiens (Human).
   1469..1551    +  CDS            HBsAg (S) (fragment): major/small (S) envelope protein of hepatitis B virus hepatitis B surface antigen
   1671..2133    +  misc_feature   IRES: internal ribosome entry site (IRES) of the encephalomyocarditis virus (EMCV)
   2162..2869    +  CDS            mNeonGreen: mNeonGreen is a basic (constitutively fluorescent) green/yellow fluorescent protein published in 2013, derived from Branchiostoma lanceolatum. It is reported to be a very rapidly-maturing monomer with moderate acid sensitivity.
   2987..3307    +  CDS            DmrB: F36V mutant of FK506-binding protein FKBP12 binds synthetic ligands that do not bind wild-type FKBP
   3317..4177    +  CDS            CASP9 (fragment): CASP9_HUMAN - Also known as MCH6. Experimental evidence at protein level: Swiss-Prot protein existence level 1. Isoform 2 lacks activity is an dominant-negative inhibitor of caspase-9. From Homo sapiens (Human).
   4237..4261    +  misc_feature   MCS (fragment): pBluescript multiple cloning site
   4261..4849    +  misc_feature   WPRE: woodchuck hepatitis virus posttranscriptional regulatory element
   4867..5091    +  polyA_signal   bGH poly(A) signal: bovine growth hormone polyadenylation signal
   5092..5125    +  protein_bind   loxP: Cre-mediated recombination occurs in the 8-bp core sequence (GCATACAT). Cre recombinase
   5143..5642    +  promoter       PGK promoter: mouse phosphoglycerate kinase 1 promoter
   5654..5701    +  promoter       EM7 promoter: synthetic bacterial promoter&nbsp
   5750..6349    +  CDS            PuroR: puromycin N-acetyltransferase; pac from Streptomyces alboniger; confers resistance to puromycin
   6356..6373    -  promoter       T7 promoter (fragment): promoter for bacteriophage T7 RNA polymerase
   6378..6512    -  polyA_signal   SV40 poly(A) signal: SV40 polyadenylation signal
   6582..6615    +  protein_bind   loxP: Cre-mediated recombination occurs in the 8-bp core sequence (GCATACAT). Cre recombinase
   7267..7855    -  rep_origin     ori: high-copy-number ColE1/pMB1/pBR322/pUC origin of replication
   8026..814     -  CDS            AmpR (across the origin): β-lactamase; bla; confers resistance to ampicillin, carbenicillin, and related antibiotics
>Addgene plasmid #251175 | TV_EMP1-ires-mNeon-nls-p2a-icasp9-wpre_pgk-puro | addgene full sequence | sequence record 500692 | Addgene NGS Result
TTCGTTCATCCATAGTTGCCTGACTCCCCGTCGTGTAGATAACTACGATACGGGAGGGCTTACCATCTGG
CCCCAGTGCTGCAATGATACCGCGAGACCCACGCTCACCGGCTCCAGATTTATCAGCAATAAACCAGCCA
GCCGGAAGGGCCGAGCGCAGAAGTGGTCCTGCAACTTTATCCGCCTCCATCCAGTCTATTAATTGTTGCC
GGGAAGCTAGAGTAAGTAGTTCGCCAGTTAATAGTTTGCGCAACGTTGTTGCCATTGCTACAGGCATCGT
GGTGTCACGCTCGTCGTTTGGTATGGCTTCATTCAGCTCCGGTTCCCAACGATCAAGGCGAGTTACATGA
TCCCCCATGTTGTGCAAAAAAGCGGTTAGCTCCTTCGGTCCTCCGATCGTTGTCAGAAGTAAGTTGGCCG
CAGTGTTATCACTCATGGTTATGGCAGCACTGCATAATTCTCTTACTGTCATGCCATCCGTAAGATGCTT
TTCTGTGACTGGTGAGTACTCAACCAAGTCATTCTGAGAATAGTGTATGCGGCGACCGAGTTGCTCTTGC
CCGGCGTCAATACGGGATAATACCGCGCCACATAGCAGAACTTTAAAAGTGCTCATCATTGGAAAACGTT
CTTCGGGGCGAAAACTCTCAAGGATCTTACCGCTGTTGAGATCCAGTTCGATGTAACCCACTCGTGCACC
CAACTGATCTTCAGCATCTTTTACTTTCACCAGCGTTTCTGGGTGAGCAAAAACAGGAAGGCAAAATGCC
GCAAAAAAGGGAATAAGGGCGACACGGAAATGTTGAATACTCATACTCTTCCTTTTTCAATATTATTGAA
GCATTTATCAGGGTTATTGTCTCATGAGCGGATACATATTTGAATGTATTTAGAAAAATAAACAAATAGG
GGTTCCGCGCACATTTCCCCGAAAAGTGCCACCTGATGCGGTGTGAAATACCGCACAGATGCGTAAGGAG
AAAATACCGCTACTCCTGAGAAAGAAATAAGGCCGGGACCCACAAGGGCCAGACAGGACAGCTGGGTGGT
AGGCATGAGGTTCTGTGTTTTACATCACAGCGTGGCCACACAAACCAGTGCAGACATGAGAGCCCAGACA
CCTCTAATTTATCAACATACCGTCGAGCTTGGCCCAGGGGACATCCATCAGAACTCCTGTTTAGGGACAA
ACAAGCAGAATTCATTTTCCTATTGCTAATGAGGGAAATAGGATCTTCTTAAAATTAGTAAAACTTTTTC
TCGACTTTAATGTAAGAAAACACACCGACAAATCTCCTTTTCCCCTGCAGGGCTGTGCATTCTTGTGGGG
GTGTCCATCTACACTAGTCATTATGCGAATCGTGATGGAACGCAGTATCACCACGGCTATTCCTACATCC
TGGGCTGGATCTGCTTCTGCTTCAGCTTCATCATCGGCGTTCTCTATCTGGTCCTGAGAAAGAAAGGCTG
ATGTGGTATTGGGGGCCAAGTCTGTACAGCATCTTGAGTCCCTTTTTACCGCTGTTACCAATTTTCTTTT
GTCTTTGGGTAAACCCGGGAATTCCGCCCCTCTCCCCCCCTAACGTTACTGGCCGAAGCCGCTTGGAATA
AGGCCGGTGTGCGTTTGTCTATATGTTATTTTCCACCATATTGCCGTCTTTTGGCAATGTGAGGGCCCGG
AAACCTGGCCCTGTCTTCTTGACGAGCATTCCTAGGGGTCTTTCCCCTCTCGCCAAAGGAATGCAAGGTC
TGTTGAATGTCGTGAAGGAAGCAGTTCCTCTGGAAGCTTCTTGAAGACAAACAACGTCTGTAGCGACCCT
TTGCAGGCAGCGGAACCCCCCACCTGGCGACAGGTGCCTCTGCGGCCAAAAGCCACGTGTATAAGATACA
CCTGCAAAGGCGGCACAACCCCAGTGCCACGTTGTGAGTTGGATAGTTGTGGAAAGAGTCAAATGGCTCT
CCTCAAGCGTATTCAACAAGGGGCTGAAGGATGCCCAGAAGGTACCCCATTGTATGGGATCTGATCTGGG
GCCTCGGTGCACATGCTTTACATGTGTTTAGTCGAGGTTAAAAAAACGTCTAGGCCCCCCGAACCACGGG
GACGTGGTTTTCCTTTGAAAAACACGATGATAATATGGATATGGCCACAACGGTCGCCACCATGGTGAGC
AAGGGCGAGGAGGATAACATGGCCTCTCTCCCAGCGACACATGAGTTACACATCTTTGGCTCTATCAACG
GTGTGGACTTTGACATGGTGGGTCAGGGAACCGGAAATCCAAATGATGGTTATGAGGAGTTAAATCTGAA
GTCAACCAAGGGTGACCTCCAGTTCTCTCCTTGGATTCTGGTCCCTCATATCGGGTATGGCTTCCATCAG
TACCTGCCTTACCCTGACGGGATGTCTCCTTTCCAGGCCGCCATGGTAGATGGCTCTGGATACCAAGTCC
ATAGAACAATGCAGTTTGAAGATGGTGCCTCCCTTACTGTTAATTACAGATACACATACGAGGGAAGCCA
TATCAAAGGAGAGGCCCAGGTGAAGGGGACTGGTTTCCCTGCTGACGGTCCTGTGATGACCAACTCGCTG
ACCGCTGCGGACTGGTGCAGGTCGAAGAAAACTTACCCCAACGACAAAACCATCATCAGTACCTTTAAGT
GGAGTTACACCACTGGAAATGGCAAAAGATACCGGAGCACTGCGAGAACCACTTACACTTTTGCCAAGCC
AATGGCGGCTAACTATCTGAAGAACCAGCCGATGTACGTGTTCCGTAAGACGGAGCTCAAGCACTCCAAG
ACCGAGCTCAACTTCAAGGAGTGGCAAAAGGCCTTTACCGATGTGATGGGCATGGACGAGCTGTACAAGA
TGGCCCCAAAGAAGAAGCGGAAGGTCGGTATCCACGGAGTCCCAGCAGCCGGAAGCGGAGCGACGAATTT
TAGTCTACTGAAACAAGCGGGAGACGTGGAGGAAAACCCTGGACCTGGAGTGCAGGTGGAAACCATCTCC
CCAGGAGACGGGCGCACCTTCCCCAAGCGCGGCCAGACCTGCGTGGTGCACTACACCGGGATGCTTGAAG
ATGGAAAGAAAGTTGATTCCTCCCGGGACAGAAACAAGCCCTTTAAGTTTATGCTAGGCAAGCAGGAGGT
GATCCGAGGCTGGGAAGAAGGGGTTGCCCAGATGAGTGTGGGTCAGAGAGCCAAACTGACTATATCTCCA
GATTATGCCTATGGTGCCACTGGGCACCCAGGCATCATCCCACCACATGCCACTCTCGTCTTCGATGTGG
AGCTTCTAAAACTGGAATCTGGCGGTGGATCCGGAGTCGACGGATTTGGTGATGTCGGTGCTCTTGAGAG
TTTGAGGGGAAATGCAGATTTGGCTTACATCCTGAGCATGGAGCCCTGTGGCCACTGCCTCATTATCAAC
AATGTGAACTTCTGCCGTGAGTCCGGGCTCCGCACCCGCACTGGCTCCAACATCGACTGTGAGAAGTTGC
GGCGTCGCTTCTCCTCGCTGCATTTCATGGTGGAGGTGAAGGGCGACCTGACTGCCAAGAAAATGGTGCT
GGCTTTGCTGGAGCTGGCGCGGCAGGACCACGGTGCTCTGGACTGCTGCGTGGTGGTCATTCTCTCTCAC
GGCTGTCAGGCCAGCCACCTGCAGTTCCCAGGGGCTGTCTACGGCACAGATGGATGCCCTGTGTCGGTCG
AGAAGATTGTGAACATCTTCAATGGGACCAGCTGCCCCAGCCTGGGAGGGAAGCCCAAGCTCTTTTTCAT
CCAGGCCTGTGGTGGGGAGCAGAAAGACCATGGGTTTGAGGTGGCCTCCACTTCCCCTGAAGACGAGTCC
CCTGGCAGTAACCCCGAGCCAGATGCCACCCCGTTCCAGGAAGGTTTGAGGACCTTCGACCAGCTGGACG
CCATATCTAGTTTGCCCACACCCAGTGACATCTTTGTGTCCTACTCTACTTTCCCAGGTTTTGTTTCCTG
GAGGGACCCCAAGAGTGGCTCCTGGTACGTTGAGACCCTGGACGACATCTTTGAGCAGTGGGCTCACTCT
GAAGACCTGCAGTCCCTCCTGCTTAGGGTCGCTAATGCTGTTTCGGTGAAAGGGATTTATAAACAGATGC
CTGGTTGCTTTAATTTCCTCCGGAAAAAACTTTTCTTTAAAACATCAGTCGACTATCCGTACGACGTACC
AGACTACGCACTCGACTAAGCTCGAAGATGGTGACTGAATTCGATATCAAGCTTATCGATAATCAACCTC
TGGATTACAAAATTTGTGAAAGATTGACTGGTATTCTTAACTATGTTGCTCCTTTTACGCTATGTGGATA
CGCTGCTTTAATGCCTTTGTATCATGCTATTGCTTCCCGTATGGCTTTCATTTTCTCCTCCTTGTATAAA
TCCTGGTTGCTGTCTCTTTATGAGGAGTTGTGGCCCGTTGTCAGGCAACGTGGCGTGGTGTGCACTGTGT
TTGCTGACGCAACCCCCACTGGTTGGGGCATTGCCACCACCTGTCAGCTCCTTTCCGGGACTTTCGCTTT
CCCCCTCCCTATTGCCACGGCGGAACTCATCGCCGCCTGCCTTGCCCGCTGCTGGACAGGGGCTCGGCTG
TTGGGCACTGACAATTCCGTGGTGTTGTCGGGGAAATCATCGTCCTTTCCTTGGCTGCTCGCCTATGTTG
CCACCTGGATTCTGCGCGGGACGTCCTTCTGCTACGTCCCTTCGGCCCTCAATCCAGCGGACCTTCCTTC
CCGCGGCCTGCTGCCGGCTCTGCGGCCTCTTCCGCGTCTTCGCCTTCGCCCTCAGACGAGTCGGATCTCC
CTTTGGGCCGCCTCCCCGCATCGATACCGACCTCGACTGTGCCTTCTAGTTGCCAGCCATCTGTTGTTTG
CCCCTCCCCCGTGCCTTCCTTGACCCTGGAAGGTGCCACTCCCACTGTCCTTTCCTAATAAAATGAGGAA
ATTGCATCGCATTGTCTGAGTAGGTGTCATTCTATTCTGGGGGGTGGGGTGGGGCAGGACAGCAAGGGGG
AGGATTGGGAAGACAATAGCAGGCATGCTGGGGATGCGGTGGGCTCTATGGATAACTTCGTATAGCATAC
ATTATACGAAGTTATTAATTCGCGGCCGCACCGGGTAGGGGAGGCGCTTTTCCCAAGGCAGTCTGGAGCA
TGCGCTTTAGCAGCCCCGCTGGGCACTTGGCGCTACACAAGTGGCCTCTGGCCTCGCACACATTCCACAT
CCACCGGTAGGCGCCAACCGGCTCCGTTCTTTGGTGGCCCCTTCGCGCCACCTTCTACTCCTCCCCTAGT
CAGGAAGTCCCCCCCCGCCCCGCAGCTCGCGTCGTGCAGGACGTGACAAATGGAAGTAGCACGTCTCACT
AGTCTCGTGCAGATGGACAGCACCGCTGAGCAATGGAAGCGGGTAGGCTTTTGGGGCAGCGGCCAATAGC
AGCTTTGCTCCTTCGCTTTCTGGGCTCAGGGGCTGGGAAGGGGTGGGTCCGGGGGCGGGCTCAGGGGCGG
GCTCAGGGGCGGGGCGGGCGCCCGAAGGTCCTCCGGAGGCCCGGCATTCTGCACGCTTCAAAAGCGCACG
TCTGCCGCGCTGTTCTCCTCTTCCTCATCTCCGGGCCTTTCGACCTGCAGCCTGTTGACAATTAATCATC
GGCATAGTATATCGGCATAGTATAATACGACAAGGTGAGGAACTAAACCGTCGACGATTTCACTAGTCTC
GAAGCCACCATGACCGAGTACAAGCCCACGGTGCGCCTCGCCACCCGCGACGACGTCCCCAGGGCCGTAC
GCACCCTCGCCGCCGCGTTCGCCGACTACCCCGCCACGCGCCACACCGTCGATCCGGACCGCCACATCGA
GCGGGTCACCGAGCTGCAAGAACTCTTCCTCACGCGCGTCGGGCTCGACATCGGCAAGGTGTGGGTCGCG
GACGACGGCGCCGCGGTGGCGGTCTGGACCACGCCGGAGAGCGTCGAAGCGGGGGCGGTGTTCGCCGAGA
TCGGCCCGCGCATGGCCGAGTTGAGCGGTTCCCGGCTGGCCGCGCAGCAACAGATGGAAGGCCTCCTGGC
GCCGCACCGGCCCAAGGAGCCCGCGTGGTTCCTGGCCACCGTCGGCGTCTCGCCCGACCACCAGGGCAAG
GGTCTGGGCAGCGCCGTCGTGCTCCCCGGAGTGGAGGCGGCCGAGCGCGCCGGGGTGCCCGCCTTCCTGG
AGACCTCCGCGCCCCGCAACCTCCCCTTCTACGAGCGGCTCGGCTTCACCGTCACCGCCGACGTCGAGGT
GCCCGAAGGACCGCGCACCTGGTGCATGACCCGCAAGCCCGGTGCCTGACTAGAACTATAGTGAGTCGTA
TTACGTAGATCCAGACATGATAAGATACATTGATGAGTTTGGACAAACCACAACTAGAATGCAGTGAAAA
AAATGCTTTATTTGTGAAATTTGTGATGCTATTGCTTTATTTGTAACCATTATAAGCTGCAATAAACAAG
TTAACAACAACAATTGCATTCATTTTATGTTTCAGGTTCAGGGGGAGGTGTGGGAGGTTTTTTAATTAAG
CATAACTTCGTATAGCATACATTATACGAAGTTATTGAGGCCGGACGAGTTCATGGGGATCTGGGGGGTG
GGGAGGAGGAAGCCGTTGAATCTGGGAGGGAAGTGGAGGTTGCTGTACAGGAAAAACCGAGATAGGGGAG
GGGGGAGGGGGAAGCAAAGGGGGGAGGTCAAATCCCAAACCATTACTGAGGGGATTCTCTACTGCCAAGC
CCCTGCCCTGGGGAGAAAGTAGTTGGCTAGTACTTTGATGCTCCCTTGATGGGGTCCAGAGAGCCTCCCT
GCAGCCACCAGACTTGGCCTCCAGCTGTTCTTAGTGACACACACTGTCTGGGGCCCCATCAGCTGCCACA
ACACCAGCCCCACTTCTGGGTCATGCACTGAGGTCCACAGACCTACTGCACTGAGTTAAAATAGCGGTAC
AAGTTCTGGCAAGAGCAGATACTGTCTTTGTGCTGAATACGCTAAGCCTGGAAGCCATCCTGCCCTTCCA
GCCTTATTTCTTTCTCAGGAAATTCCTCGCTCACTGACTCGCTGCGCTCGGTCGTTCGGCTGCGGCGAGC
GGTATCAGCTCACTCAAAGGCGGTAATACGGTTATCCACAGAATCAGGGGATAACGCAGGAAAGAACATG
TGAGCAAAAGGCCAGCAAAAGGCCAGGAACCGTAAAAAGGCCGCGTTGCTGGCGTTTTTCCATAGGCTCC
GCCCCCCTGACGAGCATCACAAAAATCGACGCTCAAGTCAGAGGTGGCGAAACCCGACAGGACTATAAAG
ATACCAGGCGTTTCCCCCTGGAAGCTCCCTCGTGCGCTCTCCTGTTCCGACCCTGCCGCTTACCGGATAC
CTGTCCGCCTTTCTCCCTTCGGGAAGCGTGGCGCTTTCTCATAGCTCACGCTGTAGGTATCTCAGTTCGG
TGTAGGTCGTTCGCTCCAAGCTGGGCTGTGTGCACGAACCCCCCGTTCAGCCCGACCGCTGCGCCTTATC
CGGTAACTATCGTCTTGAGTCCAACCCGGTAAGACACGACTTATCGCCACTGGCAGCAGCCACTGGTAAC
AGGATTAGCAGAGCGAGGTATGTAGGCGGTGCTACAGAGTTCTTGAAGTGGTGGCCTAACTACGGCTACA
CTAGAAGAACAGTATTTGGTATCTGCGCTCTGCTGAAGCCAGTTACCTTCGGAAAAAGAGTTGGTAGCTC
TTGATCCGGCAAACAAACCACCGCTGGTAGCGGTGGTTTTTTTGTTTGCAAGCAGCAGATTACGCGCAGA
AAAAAAGGATCTCAAGAAGATCCTTTGATCTTTTCTACGGGGTCTGACGCTCAGTGGAACGAAAACTCAC
GTTAAGGGATTTTGGTCATGAGATTATCAAAAAGGATCTTCACCTAGATCCTTTTAAATTAAAAATGAAG
TTTTAAATCAATCTAAAGTATATATGAGTAAACTTGGTCTGACAGTTACCAATGCTTAATCAGTGAGGCA
CCTATCTCAGCGATCTGTCTAT
