>Addgene plasmid #251175 | TV_EMP1-ires-mNeon-nls-p2a-icasp9-wpre_pgk-puro | depositor partial sequence | sequence record 495779 | insert
TACTCCTGAGAAAGAAATAAGGCCGGGACCCACAAGGGCCAGACAGGACAGCTGGGTGGTAGGCATGAGG
TTCTGTGTTTTACATCACAGCGTGGCCACACAAACCAGTGCAGACATGAGAGCCCAGACACCTCTAATTT
ATCAACATACCGTCGAGCTTGGCCCAGGGGACATCCATCAGAACTCCTGTTTAGGGACAAACAAGCAGAA
TTCATTTTCCTATTGCTAATGAGGGAAATAGGATCTTCTTAAAATTAGTAAAACTTTTTCTCGACTTTAA
TGTAAGAAAACACACCGACAAATCTCCTTTTCCCCTGCAGGGCTGTGCATTCTTGTGGGGGTGTCCATCT
ACACTAGTCATTATGCGAATCGTGATGGAACGCAGTATCACCACGGCTATTCCTACATCCTGGGCTGGAT
CTGCTTCTGCTTCAGCTTCATCATCGGCGTTCTCTATCTGGTCCTGAGAAAGAAAGGCTGATGTGGTATT
GGGGGCCAAGTCTGTACAGCATCTTGAGTCCCTTTTTACCGCTGTTACCAATTTTCTTTTGTCTTTGGGT
AAACCCGGGAATTCCGCCCCTCTCCCCCCCTAACGTTACTGGCCGAAGCCGCTTGGAATAAGGCCGGTGT
GCGTTTGTCTATATGTTATTTTCCACCATATTGCCGTCTTTTGGCAATGTGAGGGCCCGGAAACCTGGCC
CTGTCTTCTTGACGAGCATTCCTAGGGGTCTTTCCCCTCTCGCCAAAGGAATGCAAGGTCTGTTGAATGT
CGTGAAGGAAGCAGTTCCTCTGGAAGCTTCTTGAAGACAAACAACGTCTGTAGCGACCCTTTGCAGGCAG
CGGAACCCCCCACCTGGCGACAGGTGCCTCTGCGGCCAAAAGCCACGTGTATAAGATACACCTGCAAAGG
CGGCACAACCCCAGTGCCACGTTGTGAGTTGGATAGTTGTGGAAAGAGTCAAATGGCTCTCCTCAAGCGT
ATTCAACAAGGGGCTGAAGGATGCCCAGAAGGTACCCCATTGTATGGGATCTGATCTGGGGCCTCGGTGC
ACATGCTTTACATGTGTTTAGTCGAGGTTAAAAAAACGTCTAGGCCCCCCGAACCACGGGGACGTGGTTT
TCCTTTGAAAAACACGATGATAATATGGATATGGCCACAACGGTCGCCACCATGGTGAGCAAGGGCGAGG
AGGATAACATGGCCTCTCTCCCAGCGACACATGAGTTACACATCTTTGGCTCTATCAACGGTGTGGACTT
TGACATGGTGGGTCAGGGAACCGGAAATCCAAATGATGGTTATGAGGAGTTAAATCTGAAGTCAACCAAG
GGTGACCTCCAGTTCTCTCCTTGGATTCTGGTCCCTCATATCGGGTATGGCTTCCATCAGTACCTGCCTT
ACCCTGACGGGATGTCTCCTTTCCAGGCCGCCATGGTAGATGGCTCTGGATACCAAGTCCATAGAACAAT
GCAGTTTGAAGATGGTGCCTCCCTTACTGTTAATTACAGATACACATACGAGGGAAGCCATATCAAAGGA
GAGGCCCAGGTGAAGGGGACTGGTTTCCCTGCTGACGGTCCTGTGATGACCAACTCGCTGACCGCTGCGG
ACTGGTGCAGGTCGAAGAAAACTTACCCCAACGACAAAACCATCATCAGTACCTTTAAGTGGAGTTACAC
CACTGGAAATGGCAAAAGATACCGGAGCACTGCGAGAACCACTTACACTTTTGCCAAGCCAATGGCGGCT
AACTATCTGAAGAACCAGCCGATGTACGTGTTCCGTAAGACGGAGCTCAAGCACTCCAAGACCGAGCTCA
ACTTCAAGGAGTGGCAAAAGGCCTTTACCGATGTGATGGGCATGGACGAGCTGTACAAGATGGCCCCAAA
GAAGAAGCGGAAGGTCGGTATCCACGGAGTCCCAGCAGCCGGAAGCGGAGCGACGAATTTTAGTCTACTG
AAACAAGCGGGAGACGTGGAGGAAAACCCTGGACCTGGAGTGCAGGTGGAAACCATCTCCCCAGGAGACG
GGCGCACCTTCCCCAAGCGCGGCCAGACCTGCGTGGTGCACTACACCGGGATGCTTGAAGATGGAAAGAA
AGTTGATTCCTCCCGGGACAGAAACAAGCCCTTTAAGTTTATGCTAGGCAAGCAGGAGGTGATCCGAGGC
TGGGAAGAAGGGGTTGCCCAGATGAGTGTGGGTCAGAGAGCCAAACTGACTATATCTCCAGATTATGCCT
ATGGTGCCACTGGGCACCCAGGCATCATCCCACCACATGCCACTCTCGTCTTCGATGTGGAGCTTCTAAA
ACTGGAATCTGGCGGTGGATCCGGAGTCGACGGATTTGGTGATGTCGGTGCTCTTGAGAGTTTGAGGGGA
AATGCAGATTTGGCTTACATCCTGAGCATGGAGCCCTGTGGCCACTGCCTCATTATCAACAATGTGAACT
TCTGCCGTGAGTCCGGGCTCCGCACCCGCACTGGCTCCAACATCGACTGTGAGAAGTTGCGGCGTCGCTT
CTCCTCGCTGCATTTCATGGTGGAGGTGAAGGGCGACCTGACTGCCAAGAAAATGGTGCTGGCTTTGCTG
GAGCTGGCGCGGCAGGACCACGGTGCTCTGGACTGCTGCGTGGTGGTCATTCTCTCTCACGGCTGTCAGG
CCAGCCACCTGCAGTTCCCAGGGGCTGTCTACGGCACAGATGGATGCCCTGTGTCGGTCGAGAAGATTGT
GAACATCTTCAATGGGACCAGCTGCCCCAGCCTGGGAGGGAAGCCCAAGCTCTTTTTCATCCAGGCCTGT
GGTGGGGAGCAGAAAGACCATGGGTTTGAGGTGGCCTCCACTTCCCCTGAAGACGAGTCCCCTGGCAGTA
ACCCCGAGCCAGATGCCACCCCGTTCCAGGAAGGTTTGAGGACCTTCGACCAGCTGGACGCCATATCTAG
TTTGCCCACACCCAGTGACATCTTTGTGTCCTACTCTACTTTCCCAGGTTTTGTTTCCTGGAGGGACCCC
AAGAGTGGCTCCTGGTACGTTGAGACCCTGGACGACATCTTTGAGCAGTGGGCTCACTCTGAAGACCTGC
AGTCCCTCCTGCTTAGGGTCGCTAATGCTGTTTCGGTGAAAGGGATTTATAAACAGATGCCTGGTTGCTT
TAATTTCCTCCGGAAAAAACTTTTCTTTAAAACATCAGTCGACTATCCGTACGACGTACCAGACTACGCA
CTCGACTAAGCTCGAAGATGGTGACTGAATTCGATATCAAGCTTATCGATAATCAACCTCTGGATTACAA
AATTTGTGAAAGATTGACTGGTATTCTTAACTATGTTGCTCCTTTTACGCTATGTGGATACGCTGCTTTA
ATGCCTTTGTATCATGCTATTGCTTCCCGTATGGCTTTCATTTTCTCCTCCTTGTATAAATCCTGGTTGC
TGTCTCTTTATGAGGAGTTGTGGCCCGTTGTCAGGCAACGTGGCGTGGTGTGCACTGTGTTTGCTGACGC
AACCCCCACTGGTTGGGGCATTGCCACCACCTGTCAGCTCCTTTCCGGGACTTTCGCTTTCCCCCTCCCT
ATTGCCACGGCGGAACTCATCGCCGCCTGCCTTGCCCGCTGCTGGACAGGGGCTCGGCTGTTGGGCACTG
ACAATTCCGTGGTGTTGTCGGGGAAATCATCGTCCTTTCCTTGGCTGCTCGCCTATGTTGCCACCTGGAT
TCTGCGCGGGACGTCCTTCTGCTACGTCCCTTCGGCCCTCAATCCAGCGGACCTTCCTTCCCGCGGCCTG
CTGCCGGCTCTGCGGCCTCTTCCGCGTCTTCGCCTTCGCCCTCAGACGAGTCGGATCTCCCTTTGGGCCG
CCTCCCCGCATCGATACCGACCTCGACTGTGCCTTCTAGTTGCCAGCCATCTGTTGTTTGCCCCTCCCCC
GTGCCTTCCTTGACCCTGGAAGGTGCCACTCCCACTGTCCTTTCCTAATAAAATGAGGAAATTGCATCGC
ATTGTCTGAGTAGGTGTCATTCTATTCTGGGGGGTGGGGTGGGGCAGGACAGCAAGGGGGAGGATTGGGA
AGACAATAGCAGGCATGCTGGGGATGCGGTGGGCTCTATGGATAACTTCGTATAGCATACATTATACGAA
GTTATTAATTCGCGGCCGCACCGGGTAGGGGAGGCGCTTTTCCCAAGGCAGTCTGGAGCATGCGCTTTAG
CAGCCCCGCTGGGCACTTGGCGCTACACAAGTGGCCTCTGGCCTCGCACACATTCCACATCCACCGGTAG
GCGCCAACCGGCTCCGTTCTTTGGTGGCCCCTTCGCGCCACCTTCTACTCCTCCCCTAGTCAGGAAGTTC
CCCCCCGCCCCGCAGCTCGCGTCGTGCAGGACGTGACAAATGGAAGTAGCACGTCTCACTAGTCTCGTGC
AGATGGACAGCACCGCTGAGCAATGGAAGCGGGTAGGCCTTTGGGGCAGCGGCCAATAGCAGCTTTGCTC
CTTCGCTTTCTGGGCTCAGAGGCTGGGAAGGGGTGGGTCCGGGGGCGGGCTCAGGGGCGGGCTCAGGGGC
GGGGCGGGCGCCCGAAGGTCCTCCGGAGGCCCGGCATTCTGCACGCTTCAAAAGCGCACGTCTGCCGCGC
TGTTCTCCTCTTCCTCATCTCCGGGCCTTTCGACCTGCAGCCTGTTGACAATTAATCATCGGCATAGTAT
ATCGGCATAGTATAATACGACAAGGTGAGGAACTAAACCGTCGACGATTTCACTAGTCTCGAAGCCACCA
TGACCGAGTACAAGCCCACGGTGCGCCTCGCCACCCGCGACGACGTCCCCAGGGCCGTACGCACCCTCGC
CGCCGCGTTCGCCGACTACCCCGCCACGCGCCACACCGTCGATCCGGACCGCCACATCGAGCGGGTCACC
GAGCTGCAAGAACTCTTCCTCACGCGCGTCGGGCTCGACATCGGCAAGGTGTGGGTCGCGGACGACGGCG
CCGCGGTGGCGGTCTGGACCACGCCGGAGAGCGTCGAAGCGGGGGCGGTGTTCGCCGAGATCGGCCCGCG
CATGGCCGAGTTGAGCGGTTCCCGGCTGGCCGCGCAGCAACAGATGGAAGGCCTCCTGGCGCCGCACCGG
CCCAAGGAGCCCGCGTGGTTCCTGGCCACCGTCGGCGTCTCGCCCGACCACCAGGGCAAGGGTCTGGGCA
GCGCCGTCGTGCTCCCCGGAGTGGAGGCGGCCGAGCGCGCCGGGGTGCCCGCCTTCCTGGAGACCTCCGC
GCCCCGCAACCTCCCCTTCTACGAGCGGCTCGGCTTCACCGTCACCGCCGACGTCGAGGTGCCCGAAGGA
CCGCGCACCTGGTGCATGACCCGCAAGCCCGGTGCCTGACTAGAACTATAGTGAGTCGTATTACGTAGAT
CCAGACATGATAAGATACATTGATGAGTTTGGACAAACCACAACTAGAATGCAGTGAAAAAAATGCTTTA
TTTGTGAAATTTGTGATGCTATTGCTTTATTTGTAACCATTATAAGCTGCAATAAACAAGTTAACAACAA
CAATTGCATTCATTTTATGTTTCAGGTTCAGGGGGAGGTGTGGGAGGTTTTTTAATTAAGCATAACTTCG
TATAGCATACATTATACGAAGTTATTGAGGCCGGACGAGTTCATGGGGATCTGGGGGGTGGGGAGGAGGA
AGCCGTTGAATCTGGGAGGGAAGTGGAGGTTGCTGTACAGGAAAAACCGAGATAGGGGAGGGGGGAGGGG
GAAGCAAAGGGGGGAGGTCAAATCCCAAACCATTACTGAGGGGATTCTCTACTGCCAAGCCCCTGCCCTG
GGGAGAAAGTAGTTGGCTAGTACTTTGATGCTCCCTTGATGGGGTCCAGAGAGCCTCCCTGCAGCCACCA
GACTTGGCCTCCAGCTGTTCTTAGTGACACACACTGTCTGGGGCCCCATCAGCTGCCACAACACCAGCCC
CACTTCTGGGTCATGCACTGAGGTCCACAGACCTACTGCACTGAGTTAAAATAGCGGTACAAGTTCTGGC
AAGAGCAGATACTGTCTTTGTGCTGAATACGCTAAGCCTGGAAGCCATCCTGCCCTTCCAGCCTTATTTC
TTTCTCAGGAAAT
