>Addgene plasmid #251175 | TV_EMP1-ires-mNeon-nls-p2a-icasp9-wpre_pgk-puro | depositor partial sequence | sequence record 495780 | backbone
TCCTCGCTCACTGACTCGCTGCGCTCGGTCGTTCGGCTGCGGCGAGCGGTATCAGCTCACTCAAAGGCGG
TAATACGGTTATCCACAGAATCAGGGGATAACGCAGGAAAGAACATGTGAGCAAAAGGCCAGCAAAAGGC
CAGGAACCGTAAAAAGGCCGCGTTGCTGGCGTTTTTCCATAGGCTCCGCCCCCCTGACGAGCATCACAAA
AATCGACGCTCAAGTCAGAGGTGGCGAAACCCGACAGGACTATAAAGATACCAGGCGTTTCCCCCTGGAA
GCTCCCTCGTGCGCTCTCCTGTTCCGACCCTGCCGCTTACCGGATACCTGTCCGCCTTTCTCCCTTCGGG
AAGCGTGGCGCTTTCTCATAGCTCACGCTGTAGGTATCTCAGTTCGGTGTAGGTCGTTCGCTCCAAGCTG
GGCTGTGTGCACGAACCCCCCGTTCAGCCCGACCGCTGCGCCTTATCCGGTAACTATCGTCTTGAGTCCA
ACCCGGTAAGACACGACTTATCGCCACTGGCAGCAGCCACTGGTAACAGGATTAGCAGAGCGAGGTATGT
AGGCGGTGCTACAGAGTTCTTGAAGTGGTGGCCTAACTACGGCTACACTAGAAGAACAGTATTTGGTATC
TGCGCTCTGCTGAAGCCAGTTACCTTCGGAAAAAGAGTTGGTAGCTCTTGATCCGGCAAACAAACCACCG
CTGGTAGCGGTGGTTTTTTTGTTTGCAAGCAGCAGATTACGCGCAGAAAAAAAGGATCTCAAGAAGATCC
TTTGATCTTTTCTACGGGGTCTGACGCTCAGTGGAACGAAAACTCACGTTAAGGGATTTTGGTCATGAGA
TTATCAAAAAGGATCTTCACCTAGATCCTTTTAAATTAAAAATGAAGTTTTAAATCAATCTAAAGTATAT
ATGAGTAAACTTGGTCTGACAGTTACCAATGCTTAATCAGTGAGGCACCTATCTCAGCGATCTGTCTATT
TCGTTCATCCATAGTTGCCTGACTCCCCGTCGTGTAGATAACTACGATACGGGAGGGCTTACCATCTGGC
CCCAGTGCTGCAATGATACCGCGAGACCCACGCTCACCGGCTCCAGATTTATCAGCAATAAACCAGCCAG
CCGGAAGGGCCGAGCGCAGAAGTGGTCCTGCAACTTTATCCGCCTCCATCCAGTCTATTAATTGTTGCCG
GGAAGCTAGAGTAAGTAGTTCGCCAGTTAATAGTTTGCGCAACGTTGTTGCCATTGCTACAGGCATCGTG
GTGTCACGCTCGTCGTTTGGTATGGCTTCATTCAGCTCCGGTTCCCAACGATCAAGGCGAGTTACATGAT
CCCCCATGTTGTGCAAAAAAGCGGTTAGCTCCTTCGGTCCTCCGATCGTTGTCAGAAGTAAGTTGGCCGC
AGTGTTATCACTCATGGTTATGGCAGCACTGCATAATTCTCTTACTGTCATGCCATCCGTAAGATGCTTT
TCTGTGACTGGTGAGTACTCAACCAAGTCATTCTGAGAATAGTGTATGCGGCGACCGAGTTGCTCTTGCC
CGGCGTCAATACGGGATAATACCGCGCCACATAGCAGAACTTTAAAAGTGCTCATCATTGGAAAACGTTC
TTCGGGGCGAAAACTCTCAAGGATCTTACCGCTGTTGAGATCCAGTTCGATGTAACCCACTCGTGCACCC
AACTGATCTTCAGCATCTTTTACTTTCACCAGCGTTTCTGGGTGAGCAAAAACAGGAAGGCAAAATGCCG
CAAAAAAGGGAATAAGGGCGACACGGAAATGTTGAATACTCATACTCTTCCTTTTTCAATATTATTGAAG
CATTTATCAGGGTTATTGTCTCATGAGCGGATACATATTTGAATGTATTTAGAAAAATAAACAAATAGGG
GTTCCGCGCACATTTCCCCGAAAAGTGCCACCTGATGCGGTGTGAAATACCGCACAGATGCGTAAGGAGA
AAATACCGC
